Addgene plasmid #167424: pMSR:MSMEG_5436:Dendra
Purpose: C-term fluorescent fusion
Depositing lab: Keith Derbyshire & Joseph Wade. Depositing organization: Wadsworth Center, New York State Department of Health. Publication: A Mycobacterial Systems Resource for the Research Community. Judd JA, Canestrari J, Clark R, Joseph A, Lapierre P, Lasek-Nesselquist E, Mir M, Palumbo M, Smith C, Stone M, Upadhyay A, Wirth SE, Dedrick RM, Meier CG, Russell DA, Dills A, Dove E, Kester J, Wolf ID, Zhu J, Rubin ER, Fortune S, Hatfull GF, Gray TA, Wade JT, Derbyshire KM. mBio. 2021 Mar 2;12(2). pii: mBio.02401-20. doi: 10.1128/mBio.02401-20. PubMed 33653882.
Backbone
  Vector backbone: pMSR:Dendra
  Vector type: Bacterial Expression ; Integrating Mycobacterial Expression Vector attL5. T7 expression in E. coli
Growth in bacteria
  Bacterial resistance: Apramycin, 25 μg/mL
  Growth temperature: 37°C
  Growth strain: DH5alpha
  Copy number: High Copy
Gene/Insert
  Gene/Insert name: MSMEG_5436
  Species: M. smegmatis
  Promoter: pmycTetO
  Tag / fusion protein: Gly-Ala Linker/Dendra2/1x Flag Tag (C terminal on insert)
  Cloning method: Ligation Independent Cloning
  Sequencing primers: 5′ TGATAGAGTTTGTCCTCCCTATCAG; 3′ TCCATATGCACCTTGACACG
Resource information
  A portion of this plasmid was derived from a plasmid made by: CP000480.1
Terms and licenses: Academic/Nonprofit Terms; Industry Terms: Not Available to Industry
Depositor comments: 5' cloning site: AseI (destroyed), 3' cloning site: HindIII (not destroyed)
How to cite: pMSR:MSMEG_5436:Dendra was a gift from Keith Derbyshire & Joseph Wade (Addgene plasmid # 167424 ; http://n2t.net/addgene:167424 ; RRID:Addgene_167424)
