[The description below was written by a language model from this plasmid's Addgene catalogue record.]
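Description:
pMSR:MSMEG_5436:Dendra is a bacterial expression plasmid built on the pMSR:Dendra backbone, an integrating mycobacterial vector that also supports T7-driven expression in E. coli. The record lists the integration specificity as attL5, indicating site-specific insertion at the chromosomal attachment site used by mycobacteriophage L5, which gives stable single-copy maintenance in mycobacteria rather than episomal replication. In E. coli the plasmid is propagated at high copy and selected with apramycin; the specific replication origin and resistance gene are not detailed in the record, and no feature table was provided.

The insert is the Mycobacterium smegmatis open reading frame MSMEG_5436, whose function is not stated in the record, derived from the M. smegmatis genome sequence and introduced by ligation-independent cloning (the 5' AseI junction was destroyed and the 3' HindIII site retained). Expression is driven by pmycTetO, a mycobacterial promoter carrying tet operator sequences, which in general permits tetracycline-responsive control where a Tet repressor is present. The coding sequence is fused at its C terminus, through a Gly-Ala linker, to Dendra2 followed by a single FLAG epitope. Dendra2 is a green-to-red photoconvertible fluorescent protein, so the fusion allows live-cell localization and, in principle, pulse-chase style tracking of the tagged protein, while the FLAG tag provides a handle for immunodetection or affinity purification.

The construct belongs to a systematic mycobacterial resource collection of tagged M. smegmatis genes, and its stated purpose is simply to supply a C-terminal fluorescent fusion of this gene for studies of protein expression and subcellular localization in mycobacteria.
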