>Addgene plasmid #167424 | pMSR:MSMEG_5436:Dendra | depositor partial sequence | sequence record 325252 | partial
ATGCCCGCATCCGATGGCAGTACCGCTTCCGAATGGGTGACCACCGGCTCGGTCACCGTGCGCGTCCCCG
GCAAGGTGAACCTGTACCTGTCCGTGGGCGATCTGCGCGACGACGGGTACCACGATCTGACGACGGTGTT
CCACGCGGTCTCGCTGCTCGACGAGGTGACGGTCCGCAACGCCGACGTGCTGTCGCTGCGGATGATCGGG
GAGGGCGCCGAGTCGCTGCCGGCCGACGAGCGCAATCTGGCGTGGCGCGCCGCCGAGTTGATGGCCGAGC
ACGTCGGCCGCGCCCCCGATGTCGAGATCACGATCGAGAAGTCCATCCCGGTGGCCGGCGGGATGGCCGG
TGGCTCGGCGGATGCCGCGGGCGTGCTGGTCGCGATGAACACGCTGTGGGAGCTCGGCGTGCCGCGGCGG
GATCTGCACGCGCTGGCCGCACAGCTGGGCAGTGATGTGCCGTTCGCGCTGCACGGCGGGACCGCGCTGG
GGTCCGGGCGCGGCGAGGACCTCGCCACGGTACTCGCGCGCAACACGTTCCACTGGGTGCTGGCGTTCGC
GCACCGTGGCTTGTCGACGCCCAAGGTCTTCGGGGAACTGGACCGGTTGCGCGCCGACACCACCCGTGGT
CTGCCGCGCACCGACGAGCCCGAGCCCGTGCTGGCCGCGCTGGCCTCGGGCGATCCGGCCGAGCTGGCGG
CCCTGCTGGGCAACGATCTGCAGCCCGCGGCGCTGAGCCTGTATCCCGACCTGCGTCGCACGCTGCGTGC
CGGTGTCGAGGCGGGTGCGCTCGCGGGCATCGTGTCGGGGTCCGGTCCGACGTGTGCGTTCCTGTGTGCG
TCGGCCCCGGCCGCACTGGATGTCGGCACGCAGCTGTCGGGGGCCGGGGTGTGCCGCACCGTGCGCGTGG
CGAGCGGGCCTGTACACGGCGCGCACGTCGTTCCCGCGCCGTCGGCATCG
